>Addgene plasmid #234616 | A1-LCD allW D262V | addgene full sequence | sequence record 469043 | Addgene NGS Result
GTTCTTGAAGTGGTGGCCTAACTACGGCTACACTAGAAGGACAGTATTTGGTATCTGCGCTCTGCTGAAG
CCAGTTACCTTCGGAAAAAGAGTTGGTAGCTCTTGATCCGGCAAACAAACCACCGCTGGTAGCGGTGGTT
TTTTTGTTTGCAAGCAGCAGATTACGCGCAGAAAAAAAGGATCTCAAGAAGATCCTTTGATCTTTTCTAC
GGGGTCTGACGCTCAGTGGAACGAAAACTCACGTTAAGGGATTTTGGTCATGAGATTATCAAAAAGGATC
TTCACCTAGATCCTTTTAAATTAAAAATGAAGTTTTAAATCAATCTAAAGTATATATGAGTAAACTTGGT
CTGACAGTTACCAATGCTTAATCAGTGAGGCACCTATCTCAGCGATCTGTCTATTTCGTTCATCCATAGT
TGCCTGACTCCCCGTCGTGTAGATAACTACGATACGGGAGGGCTTACCATCTGGCCCCAGTGCTGCAATG
ATACCGCGAGACCCACGCTCACCGGCTCCAGATTTATCAGCAATAAACCAGCCAGCCGGAAGGGCCGAGC
GCAGAAGTGGTCCTGCAACTTTATCCGCCTCCATCCAGTCTATTAATTGTTGCCGGGAAGCTAGAGTAAG
TAGTTCGCCAGTTAATAGTTTGCGCAACGTTGTTGCCATTGCTGCAGGCATCGTGGTGTCACGCTCGTCG
TTTGGTATGGCTTCATTCAGCTCCGGTTCCCAACGATCAAGGCGAGTTACATGATCCCCCATGTTGTGCA
AAAAAGCGGTTAGCTCCTTCGGTCCTCCGATCGTTGTCAGAAGTAAGTTGGCCGCAGTGTTATCACTCAT
GGTTATGGCAGCACTGCATAATTCTCTTACTGTCATGCCATCCGTAAGATGCTTTTCTGTGACTGGTGAG
TACTCAACCAAGTCATTCTGAGAATAGTGTATGCGGCGACCGAGTTGCTCTTGCCCGGCGTCAACACGGG
ATAATACCGCGCCACATAGCAGAACTTTAAAAGTGCTCATCATTGGAAAACGTTCTTCGGGGCGAAAACT
CTCAAGGATCTTACCGCTGTTGAGATCCAGTTCGATGTAACCCACTCGTGCACCCAACTGATCTTCAGCA
TCTTTTACTTTCACCAGCGTTTCTGGGTGAGCAAAAACAGGAAGGCAAAATGCCGCAAAAAAGGGAATAA
GGGCGACACGGAAATGTTGAATACTCATACTCTTCCTTTTTCAATATTATTGAAGCATTTATCAGGGTTA
TTGTCTCATGAGCGGATACATATTTGAATGTATTTAGAAAAATAAACAAATAGGGGTTCCGCGCACATTT
CCCCGAAAAGTGCCACCTGACGTCTAAGAAACCATTATTATCATGACATTAACCTATAAAAATAGGCGTA
TCACGAGGCCCTTTCGTCTTCAAGAATTCTCATGTTTGACAGCTTATCATCGATAAGCTTTAATGCGGTA
GTTTATCACAGTTAAATTGCTAACGCAGTCAGGCACCGTGTATGAAATCTAACAATGCGCTCATCGTCAT
CCTCGGCACCGTCACCCTGGATGCTGTAGGCATAGGCTTGGTTATGCCGGTACTGCCGGGCCTCTTGCGG
GATATCGTCCATTCCGACAGCATCGCCAGTCACTATGGCGTGCTGCTAGCGCTATATGCGTTGATGCAAT
TTCTATGCGCACCCGTTCTCGGAGCACTGTCCGACCGCTTTGGCCGCCGCCCAGTCCTGCTCGCTTCGCT
ACTTGGAGCCACTATCGACTACGCGATCATGGCGACCACACCCGTCCTGTGGATATCCGGATATAGTTCC
TCCTTTCAGCAAAAAACCCCTCAAGACCCGTTTAGAGGCCCCAAGGGGTTATGCTAGTTATTGCTCAGCG
GTGGCAGCAGCCAACTCAGCTTCCTTTCGGGCTTTGTTAGCAGCCTCGAATCAACCACTTTGTACAAGAA
AGCTGGGTCTTACCAACGACGACCTGAACCCCAGCTGCTGCTGCTAGAGCTACCTCCCCAACCGCCTTGA
TTACGCGGTTTTGCCCACCACTGACCGCCACCTCCCCACGGACCGCTGCTACGACCTCCCCAGTTACCAC
CTTTCATCGGACCCCAATTGCTGCTCTGATTATTCCAATTGCCAAAGACATTATAGCTGCCACCGCCACC
CCAGTTGCTACCATCATTGCCCCAACCATTCCAACCATCACCACTACCACCCCATCCGCCACCACCTCTT
GAACCACCCCAGCCTCCGCGACCGCTCCAATTACCACCACGACCCCAGTTATCATTGCCACCCCAACCAC
CACCGCGACCACCACCCCAATTACCGCTACCGCTACGACCACGCTGGCTGCTGCTTGCGCTTGCCATGCT
ACCCTGAAAATACAGGTTCTCGAAGCCTGCTTTTTTGTACAAACTTGTTGATTCGAGGTGATGGTGATGG
TGATGGTAGTACGACATATGTATATCTCCTTCTTAAAGTTAAACAAAATTATTTCTAGAGGGAAACCGTT
GTGGTCTCCCTATAGTGAGTCGTATTAATTTCGCGGGATCGAGATCTCGATCCTCTACGCCGGACGCATC
GTGGCCGGCATCACCGGCGCCACAGGTGCGGTTGCTGGCGCCTATATCGCCGACATCACCGATGGGGAAG
ATCGGGCTCGCCACTTCGGGCTCATGAGCGCTTGTTTCGGCGTGGGTATGGTGGCAGGCCCCGTGGCCGG
GGGACTGTTGGGCGCCATCTCCTTGCATGCACCATTCCTTGCGGCGGCGGTGCTCAACGGCCTCAACCTA
CTACTGGGCTGCTTCCTAATGCAGGAGTCGCATAAGGGAGAGCGTCGATCGACCGATGCCCTTGAGAGCC
TTCAACCCAGTCAGCTCCTTCCGGTGGGCGCGGGGCATGACTATCGTCGCCGCACTTATGACTGTCTTCT
TTATCATGCAACTCGTAGGACAGGTGCCGGCAGCGCTCTGGGTCATTTTCGGCGAGGACCGCTTTCGCTG
GAGCGCGACGATGATCGGCCTGTCGCTTGCGGTATTCGGAATCTTGCACGCCCTCGCTCAAGCCTTCGTC
ACTGGTCCCGCCACCAAACGTTTCGGCGAGAAGCAGGCCATTATCGCCGGCATGGCGGCCGACGCGCTGG
GCTACGTCTTGCTGGCGTTCGCGACGCGAGGCTGGATGGCCTTCCCCATTATGATTCTTCTCGCTTCCGG
CGGCATCGGGATGCCCGCGTTGCAGGCCATGCTGTCCAGGCAGGTAGATGACGACCATCAGGGACAGCTT
CAAGGATCGCTCGCGGCTCTTACCAGCCTAACTTCGATCATTGGACCGCTGATCGTCACGGCGATTTATG
CCGCCTCGGCGAGCACATGGAACGGGTTGGCATGGATTGTAGGCGCCGCCCTATACCTTGTCTGCCTCCC
CGCGTTGCGTCGCGGTGCATGGAGCCGGGCCACCTCGACCTGAATGGAAGCCGGCGGCACCTCGCTAACG
GATTCACCACTCCAAGAATTGGAGCCAATCAATTCTTGCGGAGAACTGTGAATGCGCAAACCAACCCTTG
GCAGAACATATCCATCGCGTCCGCCATCTCCAGCAGCCGCACGCGGCGCATCTCGGGCAGCGTTGGGTCC
TGGCCACGGGTGCGCATGATCGTGCTCCTGTCGTTGAGGACCCGGCTAGGCTGGCGGGGTTGCCTTACTG
GTTAGCAGAATGAATCACCGATACGCGAGCGAACGTGAAGCGACTGCTGCTGCAAAACGTCTGCGACCTG
AGCAACAACATGAATGGTCTTCGGTTTCCGTGTTTCGTAAAGTCTGGAAACGCGGAAGTCAGCGCCCTGC
ACCATTATGTTCCGGATCTGCATCGCAGGATGCTGCTGGCTACCCTGTGGAACACCTACATCTGTATTAA
CGAAGCGCTGGCATTGACCCTGAGTGATTTTTCTCTGGTCCCGCCGCATCCATACCGCCAGTTGTTTACC
CTCACAACGTTCCAGTAACCGGGCATGTTCATCATCAGTAACCCGTATCGTGAGCATCCTCTCTCGTTTC
ATCGGTATCATTACCCCCATGAACAGAAATCCCCCTTACACGGAGGCATCAGTGACCAAACAGGAAAAAA
CCGCCCTTAACATGGCCCGCTTTATCAGAAGCCAGACATTAACGCTTCTGGAGAAACTCAACGAGCTGGA
CGCGGATGAACAGGCAGACATCTGTGAATCGCTTCACGACCACGCTGATGAGCTTTACCGCAGCTGCCTC
GCGCGTTTCGGTGATGACGGTGAAAACCTCTGACACATGCAGCTCCCGGAGACGGTCACAGCTTGTCTGT
AAGCGGATGCCGGGAGCAGACAAGCCCGTCAGGGCGCGTCAGCGGGTGTTGGCGGGTGTCGGGGCGCAGC
CATGACCCAGTCACGTAGCGATAGCGGAGTGTATACTGGCTTAACTATGCGGCATCAGAGCAGATTGTAC
TGAGAGTGCACCATTGCGGTGTGAAATACCGCACAGATGCGTAAGGAGAAAATACCGCATCAGGCGCTCT
TCCGCTTCCTCGCTCACTGACTCGCTGCGCTCGGTCGTTCGGCTGCGGCGAGCGGTATCAGCTCACTCAA
AGGCGGTAATACGGTTATCCACAGAATCAGGGGATAACGCAGGAAAGAACATGTGAGCAAAAGGCCAGCA
AAAGGCCAGGAACCGTAAAAAGGCCGCGTTGCTGGCGTTTTTCCATAGGCTCCGCCCCCCTGACGAGCAT
CACAAAAATCGACGCTCAAGTCAGAGGTGGCGAAACCCGACAGGACTATAAAGATACCAGGCGTTTCCCC
CTGGAAGCTCCCTCGTGCGCTCTCCTGTTCCGACCCTGCCGCTTACCGGATACCTGTCCGCCTTTCTCCC
TTCGGGAAGCGTGGCGCTTTCTCATAGCTCACGCTGTAGGTATCTCAGTTCGGTGTAGGTCGTTCGCTCC
AAGCTGGGCTGTGTGCACGAACCCCCCGTTCAGCCCGACCGCTGCGCCTTATCCGGTAACTATCGTCTTG
AGTCCAACCCGGTAAGACACGACTTATCGCCACTGGCAGCAGCCACTGGTAACAGGATTAGCAGAGCGAG
GTATGTAGGCGGTGCTACAGA
Features (pLannotate 1.2.2; 18 found; start..end, strand, type, name):
    358..1218    -  CDS            AmpR: β-lactamase; bla; confers resistance to ampicillin, carbenicillin, and related antibiotics
   1219..1323    -  promoter       AmpR promoter: bla
   1436..1464    +  promoter       tet promoter: E. coli promoter for tetracycline efflux protein gene
   1512..1804    +  CDS            TcR (fragment): tetracycline efflux protein; tet; confers resistance to tetracycline
   1830..1877    -  terminator     T7 terminator: transcription terminator for bacteriophage T7 RNA polymerase
   1885..1934    -  CDS            SET1 (fragment): solubility-enhancement tag derived from T7 phage gene 10B
   1944..1968    +  protein_bind   attB2: mutant version of attB; recombination site for the Gateway® BP reaction BP Clonase™
   2024..2377    -  CDS            HNRNPA1 (fragment): ROA1_BOVIN - Also known as HNRPA1. Experimental evidence at protein level: Swiss-Prot protein existence level 1. Involved in the packaging of pre-mRNA into hnRNP particles, transport of poly(A) mRNA from the nucleus to the cytoplasm and may modulate splice site selection. May bind to specific miRNA hairpins. Binds to the IRES and thereby inhibits the translation of the apoptosis protease activating factor APAF1. From Bos taurus (Bovine).
   2382..2398    -  CDS            TEV site (fragment): tobacco etch virus (TEV) protease recognition and cleavage site
   2404..2428    -  protein_bind   attB1: mutant version of attB; recombination site for the Gateway® BP reaction BP Clonase™
   2437..2457    -  CDS            8xHis (fragment): 8xHis affinity tag
   2475..2497    -  RBS            RBS: efficient ribosome binding site from bacteriophage T7 gene 10 (Olins and Rangwala, 1989)
   2529..2547    -  promoter       T7 promoter: promoter for bacteriophage T7 RNA polymerase
   2569..3473    +  CDS            TcR (fragment): tetracycline efflux protein; tet; confers resistance to tetracycline
   3715..4095    -  CDS            YPB1_ECOLX: Protein predicted: Swiss-Prot protein existence level 4. From Escherichia coli.
   4112..4303    +  CDS            rop: Rop protein, which maintains plasmids at low copy number; rop
   4405..4544    +  misc_feature   bom: basis of mobility region from pBR322
   4730..187     -  rep_origin     ori (across the origin): high-copy-number ColE1/pMB1/pBR322/pUC origin of replication
