[The description below was written by a language model from this plasmid's Addgene catalogue record and pLannotate feature annotations shown in this document.]
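Description:
A1-LCD allW D262V is a bacterial expression plasmid built on the Gateway destination vector pDest17. It produces a variant of the low-complexity domain (LCD) of human hnRNPA1 in E. coli. The 5,131 nt plasmid has a pBR322-type backbone with a ColE1/pMB1 origin, the rop gene and the bom region, which is consistent with its listing as low copy. It is selected with ampicillin through the β-lactamase gene. The feature table also shows fragments of the tetracycline resistance gene on either side of the expression cassette. These are interrupted remnants of the parental backbone rather than a working marker.

The expression cassette runs from a T7 promoter and the phage T7 gene 10 ribosome binding site to a T7 terminator, so it needs a host that supplies T7 RNA polymerase, and the depositor recommends a DE3 lysogen. The reading frame starts with an N-terminal His tag (6xHis per the record). It continues through the attB1 site left by Gateway recombination and a TEV protease site, then into the codon-optimized synthetic insert, which ends before attB2. TEV cleavage leaves a short Gly-Ser remnant at the N terminus.

The insert covers residues 186–320 of hnRNPA1 and carries the familial ALS mutation D262V. Aromatic residues are changed to tryptophan, while the hexapeptide fibril core is kept intact. The annotation tool matched the insert to the bovine orthologue, but the record gives the species as human. One alternative name in the record reads D262N, which conflicts with the stated D262V. The associated study examines how metastable condensates relate to conversion into amyloid fibrils, which suggests the purified protein is intended for phase separation and fibrillization experiments.
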