Addgene plasmid #234616: A1-LCD allW D262V
Purpose: Bacterial expression of N-terminally 6His tagged hnRNPA1 LCD (186-320) D262V with all aromatic amino acids mutated to W keeping the hexapeptide fibril core (SYNDFG) intact.
Depositing lab: Tanja Mittag. Depositing organization: St. Jude Children's Research Hospital. Publication: Metastable condensates suppress conversion to amyloid fibrils. Das T, Zaidi F, Farag M, Ruff KM, Messing J, Taylor JP, Pappu RV, Mittag T. bioRxiv [Preprint]. 2024 Mar 3:2024.02.28.582569. doi: 10.1101/2024.02.28.582569. PubMed 38464104.
Backbone
  Vector backbone: pDest17
  Backbone manufacturer: Invtirogen
  Vector type: Bacterial Expression
Growth in bacteria
  Bacterial resistance: Ampicillin, 100 μg/mL
  Growth temperature: 37°C
  Growth strain: DH5alpha
  Growth instructions: The depositing lab recommends BL21-Gold (DE3) E. coli for protein expression.
  Copy number: Low Copy
Gene/Insert
  Gene/Insert name: hnRNPA1_LCD_allW D262V (alt name: A1-LCD allW D262N)
  Species: H. sapiens (human)
  Mutation: C-terminal domain (186-320) bearing familial ALS mutation D262V and with all aromatic amino acids mutated to W, except for one Y in the hexapeptide fibril core (SYNDFG).
  Entrez Gene: HNRNPA1 (a.k.a. ALS19, ALS20, HNRPA1, HNRPA1L3, IBMPFD3, MPD3, UP 1, hnRNP A1, hnRNP-A1)
  Promoter: T7
  Tag / fusion protein: 6xHis-TEV (N terminal on insert)
  Cloning method: Gateway Cloning
Terms and licenses: Academic/Nonprofit Terms; Industry Terms: Not Available to Industry
Depositor comments: Insert created through codon optimized gene synthesis. TEV cleavage leaves N-terminal GS tag. Please visit https://doi.org/10.1101/2024.02.28.582569 for bioRxiv preprint.
How to cite: A1-LCD allW D262V was a gift from Tanja Mittag (Addgene plasmid # 234616 ; http://n2t.net/addgene:234616 ; RRID:Addgene_234616)
