>Addgene plasmid #234616 | A1-LCD allW D262V | depositor partial sequence | sequence record 461420 | Orf Sequence
TTCCCCATCGGTGATGTCGGCGATATAGGCGCCAGCAACCGCACCTGTGGCGCCGGTGATGCCGGCCACG
ATGCGTCCGGCGTAGAGGATCGAGATCTCGATCCCGCGAAATTAATACGACTCACTATAGGGAGACCACA
ACGGTTTCCCTCTAGAAATAATTTTGTTTAACTTTAAGAAGGAGATATACATATGTCGTACTACCATCAC
CATCACCATCACCTCGAATCAACAAGTTTGTACAAAAAAGCAGGCTTCGAGAACCTGTATTTTCAGGGTA
GCATGGCAAGCGCAAGCAGCAGCCAGCGTGGTCGTAGCGGTAGCGGTAATTGGGGTGGTGGTCGCGGTGG
TGGTTGGGGTGGCAATGATAACTGGGGTCGTGGTGGTAATTGGAGCGGTCGCGGAGGCTGGGGTGGTTCA
AGAGGTGGTGGCGGATGGGGTGGTAGTGGTGATGGTTGGAATGGTTGGGGCAATGATGGTAGCAACTGGG
GTGGCGGTGGCAGCTATAATGTCTTTGGCAATTGGAATAATCAGAGCAGCAATTGGGGTCCGATGAAAGG
TGGTAACTGGGGAGGTCGTAGCAGCGGTCCGTGGGGAGGTGGCGGTCAGTGGTGGGCAAAACCGCGTAAT
CAAGGCGGTTGGGGAGGTAGCTCTAGCAGCAGCAGCTGGGGTTCAGGTCGTCGTTGGTAAGACCCAGCTT
TCTTGTACAAAGTGGTTGATTCGAGGCTGCTAACAA
